Addgene plasmid #225654: pJL RssA NarX Chimera
Purpose: Expresses a NarX-based chimera capable of sensing iron (III). For use with NarL-YdfI and reporter plasmids from this study.
Depositing lab: Neha Kamat. Depositing organization: Northwestern University. Publication: Engineering transmembrane signal transduction in synthetic membranes using two-component systems. Peruzzi JA, Galvez NR, Kamat NP. Proc Natl Acad Sci U S A. 2023 May 9;120(19):e2218610120. doi: 10.1073/pnas.2218610120. Epub 2023 May 1. PubMed 37126679.
Backbone
  Vector backbone: pJL
  Backbone manufacturer: Gift from Jewett lab
  Vector type: Bacterial Expression ; Cell free expression
Growth in bacteria
  Bacterial resistance: Kanamycin, 50 μg/mL
  Growth temperature: 37°C
  Growth strain: DH5alpha
  Copy number: High Copy
Gene/Insert
  Gene/Insert name: RssA-NarX
  Species: Synthetic
  Insert size (bp): 1863
  Mutation: Transmembrane and sensing domain replaced to detect iron (III)
  Promoter: T7
  Tag / fusion protein: Myc (C terminal on insert)
  Cloning method: Gibson Cloning
Terms and licenses: Academic/Nonprofit Terms; Industry Terms: Not Available to Industry
How to cite: pJL RssA NarX Chimera was a gift from Neha Kamat (Addgene plasmid # 225654 ; http://n2t.net/addgene:225654 ; RRID:Addgene_225654)
