[The description below was written by a language model from this plasmid's Addgene catalogue record and pLannotate feature annotations shown in this document.]
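Description:
pJL RssA NarX Chimera is a compact (about 3.6 kb) bacterial and cell-free expression plasmid built on the pJL backbone. It is propagated in E. coli as a high-copy plasmid through a ColE1/pUC-type origin and selected with kanamycin via an aminoglycoside phosphotransferase (KanR) gene that lies on the opposite strand from the expression cassette.

The payload is a synthetic 1,863 bp open reading frame, RssA-NarX, assembled by Gibson cloning. It sits between a T7 promoter with the efficient phage T7 gene 10 ribosome binding site and a T7 terminator, so transcription depends on T7 RNA polymerase, as supplied in cell-free reactions or in suitable expression strains. The chimera is based on the E. coli histidine kinase NarX, which normally senses nitrate and nitrite and signals by phosphorylating its response regulators. Here the transmembrane and sensing domains have been replaced so that the protein responds to iron (III). This fits the annotation, where only the downstream part of the coding region matches NarX and the upstream part, presumably the RssA-derived sensor module, is unannotated. A C-terminal Myc epitope allows detection of the protein; the annotation tool labels it as a fragment of a 3xMyc tag, and its length is consistent with a single copy. The short "SET1" hit just before the terminator overlaps T7 gene 10-derived sequence and is probably not a functional fusion tag.

The plasmid is intended to provide the iron-sensing membrane component of an engineered two-component signalling system. It is used with companion plasmids from the same study that encode a NarL-YdfI response regulator and a reporter, in work on transmembrane signal transduction in synthetic membranes.
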