Features (pLannotate 1.2.2; 8 found; start..end, strand, type, name):
      4..22      +  promoter       T7 promoter: promoter for bacteriophage T7 RNA polymerase
     54..76      +  RBS            RBS: efficient ribosome binding site from bacteriophage T7 gene 10 (Olins and Rangwala, 1989)
    645..1904    +  CDS            narX (fragment): NARX_ECOLI - Also known as narR. Experimental evidence at protein level: Swiss-Prot protein existence level 1. Acts as a sensor for nitrate/nitrite and transduces signal of nitrate availability to the NarL protein and of both nitrate/nitrite to the NarP protein. NarX probably activates NarL and NarP by phosphorylation in the presence of nitrate. NarX also plays a negative role in controlling NarL activity, probably through dephosphorylation in the absence of nitrate. From Escherichia coli (strain K12).
   1917..1946    +  CDS            3xMyc (fragment): 3 tandem Myc epitope tags
   1958..2007    +  CDS            SET1 (fragment): solubility-enhancement tag derived from T7 phage gene 10B
   2015..2062    +  terminator     T7 terminator: transcription terminator for bacteriophage T7 RNA polymerase
   2080..2895    -  CDS            KanR: aminoglycoside phosphotransferase; aph(3')-Ia; confers resistance to kanamycin in bacteria or G418 (Geneticin®) in eukaryotes
   3017..3605    +  rep_origin     ori: high-copy-number ColE1/pMB1/pBR322/pUC origin of replication
>Addgene plasmid #225654 | pJL RssA NarX Chimera | addgene full sequence | sequence record 454025 | Addgene NGS Result
AATTAATACGACTCACTATAGGGAGACCACAACGGTTTCCCTCTAGAAATAATTTTGTTTAACTTTAAGA
AGGAGATATACATATGATCGGCTTCAAAAGCTTCTTTATGCGCACCATTATCTTTCAGGTTCTGGCAATT
CTGCTGCTGTGGGGTCTGCTGGTTGCATGGGTGAAATATTGGTATTATCCGGACATGGAAAAATACTTTG
ATAACCAGCAGCGTATTGTTGCAGCAGGTATTGCAAATATTCTGGATGAAACCGGCACCGACAATATTGA
TTATCGCGGTATTATCAAAACCATCGAGGGCATGTATATCGACAGCATTAATAACGGTATGCAGGATGAG
ATCGATTATCATCCGCTGTTTGTTGTGTATGATCGTGATAATCGTGTGCTGTATAGCAGTCAGACCCAGG
GTGAACCGCTGCGTCTGCCTCCGAGCGTTCTGAGCGGTAGCGTTAATTATGCCGGTGCAAATTGGCATCT
GGCAGGTAGCTGGAAAGAAAAACGTCAGTATCGTGTTATTGTGGGCGAAAGCTTTAATGATCGTACCACA
CTGTTTGGTAATCCGGCAGATGTTCCGCTGCTGGGTATTCTGGCAGCAATTATTGTTACCCTGCTGTTTA
CCGCATATTTCAGCCTGCGTCCGCTGCGCCAGATTGCACGTACCATTAGCGATCGTCAGCCTGGTAATCT
GAGCCCGATTAATGTTAGCGAACAGTATCAAGAAATTCGTCCGGTTGTTATGGAAGTGAACAAAATGTCT
GCAGAACTGGCCGAAAGTTATGCCGTACTTGAGCAGCGGGTTCAGGAGAAAACCGCCGGGCTGGAGCATA
AAAATCAGATCCTCTCTTTTTTATGGCAGGCTAACCGCCGTTTGCATTCCCGCGCCCCGCTGTGTGAACG
CCTGTCACCTGTACTCAACGGCTTACAGAATTTAACCCTGCTACGTGATATCGAATTGCGGGTGTATGAC
ACTGATGATGAAGAGAATCATCAGGAGTTTACCTGCCAGCCAGATATGACTTGTGATGATAAAGGCTGCC
AGCTCTGCCCGCGCGGCGTATTACCCGTTGGTGATCGCGGCACGACCCTGAAGTGGCGGCTGGCTGACTC
TCATACGCAGTACGGTATTTTGCTGGCGACCCTGCCACAGGGGCGTCATCTTAGCCATGATCAACAACAA
CTGGTGGATACCCTGGCTGAACAACTCACCGCCACGCTGGCGCTGGATCGCCATCAGGAACGTCAGCAAC
AGTTGATCGTGATGGAAGAGCGTGCCACCATTGCGCGCGAACTGCATGATTCTATTGCCCAATCTCTCTC
TTGCATGAAGATGCAGGTGAGTTGTTTACAGATGCAGGGCGATGCGCTGCCAGAAAGCAGCCGCGAACTG
TTAAGTCAGATCCGTAACGAACTGAATGCATCCTGGGCGCAGTTGCGTGAATTGCTCATCACATTCCGCT
TGCAGCTCACCGAGCCTGGATTACGTCCGGCGCTGGAGGCGAGTTGCGAAGAGTACAGCGCCAAATTTGG
CTTCCCGGTGAAGCTGGATTATCAATTGCCGCCTCGCCTGGTGCCTTCGCATCAGGCAATCCACTTGTTG
CAAATTGCCCGTGAGGCATTAAGTAACGCCCTCAAACATTCGCAAGCGAGTGAAGTCGTGGTGACGGTGG
CGCAAAACGATAATCAGGTCAAACTGACCGTCCAGGATAACGGCTGCGGCGTGCCTGAAAATGCCATCCG
CAGCAATCACTACGGCATGATAATAATGCGCGATCGTGCGCAAAGTTTACGAGGCGATTGCCGCGTCCGC
CGTCGTGAATCAGGTGGCACCGAAGTGGTGGTCACCTTTATTCCCGAAAAAACTTTCACAGACGTCCAAG
GAGATACCCATGAGGGAGGAGGAAGCGAGCAGAAACTCATCTCTGAAGAGGATCTGTAAGTCGACCGGCT
GCTAACAAAGCCCGAAAGGAAGCTGAGTTGGCTGCTGCCACCGCTGAGCAATAACTAGCATAACCCCTTG
GGGCCTCTAAACGGGTCTTGAGGGGTTTTTTGCTGAAAGCCAATTCTGATTAGAAAAACTCATCGAGCAT
CAAATGAAACTGCAATTTATTCATATCAGGATTATCAATACCATATTTTTGAAAAAGCCGTTTCTGTAAT
GAAGGAGAAAACTCACCGAGGCAGTTCCATAGGATGGCAAGATCCTGGTATCGGTCTGCGATTCCGACTC
GTCCAACATCAATACAACCTATTAATTTCCCCTCGTCAAAAATAAGGTTATCAAGTGAGAAATCACCATG
AGTGACGACTGAATCCGGTGAGAATGGCAAAAGCTTATGCATTTCTTTCCAGACTTGTTCAACAGGCCAG
CCATTACGCTCGTCATCAAAATCACTCGCATCAACCAAACCGTTATTCATTCGTGATTGCGCCTGAGCGA
GACGAAATACGCGATCGCTGTTAAAAGGACAATTACAAACAGGAATCGAATGCAACCGGCGCAGGAACAC
TGCCAGCGCATCAACAATATTTTCACCTGAATCAGGATATTCTTCTAATACCTGGAATGCTGTTTTCCCG
GGGATCGCAGTGGTGAGTAACCATGCATCATCAGGAGTACGGATAAAATGCTTGATGGTCGGAAGAGGCA
TAAATTCCGTCAGCCAGTTTAGTCTGACCATCTCATCTGTAACATCATTGGCAACGCTACCTTTGCCATG
TTTCAGAAACAACTCTGGCGCATCGGGCTTCCCATACAATCGATAGATTGTCGCACCTGATTGCCCGACA
TTATCGCGAGCCCATTTATACCCATATAAATCAGCATCCATGTTGGAATTTAATCGCGGCTTCGAGCAAG
ACGTTTCCCGTTGAATATGGCTCATAACACCCCTTGTATTACTGTTTATGTAAGCAGACAGTTTTATTGT
TCATGATGATATATTTTTATCTTGTGCAATGTAACATCAGAGATTTTGAGACACAACGTGAGATCAAAGG
ATCTTCTTGAGATCCTTTTTTTCTGCGCGTAATCTGCTGCTTGCAAACAAAAAAACCACCGCTACCAGCG
GTGGTTTGTTTGCCGGATCAAGAGCTACCAACTCTTTTTCCGAAGGTAACTGGCTTCAGCAGAGCGCAGA
TACCAAATACTGTTCTTCTAGTGTAGCCGTAGTTAGGCCACCACTTCAAGAACTCTGTAGCACCGCCTAC
ATACCTCGCTCTGCTAATCCTGTTACCAGTGGCTGCTGCCAGTGGCGATAAGTCGTGTCTTACCGGGTTG
GACTCAAGACGATAGTTACCGGATAAGGCGCAGCGGTCGGGCTGAACGGGGGGTTCGTGCACACAGCCCA
GCTTGGAGCGAACGACCTACACCGAACTGAGATACCTACAGCGTGAGCTATGAGAAAGCGCCACGCTTCC
CGAAGGGAGAAAGGCGGACAGGTATCCGGTAAGCGGCAGGGTCGGAACAGGAGAGCGCACGAGGGAGCTT
CCAGGGGGAAACGCCTGGTATCTTTATAGTCCTGTCGGGTTTCGCCACCTCTGACTTGAGCGTCGATTTT
TGTGATGCTCGTCAGGGGGGCGGAGCCTATGGAAAAACGCCAGCAACGCGATCCCGCGA
